>Addgene plasmid #42961 | CLPIT Cry2PHR-mCh-LRP6c | depositor full sequence | sequence record 59278 | CLPIT Cry2PHR-mCh-LRP6c sequence 10701 bps
GACGGATCGGGAGATCCGCTGTGGAATGTGTGTCAGTTAGGGTGTGGAAAGTCCCCAGGCTCCCCAGCAG
GCAGAAGTATGCAAAGTGACTAGTTATTAATAGTAATCAATTACGGGGTCATTAGTTCATAGCCCATATA
TGGAGTTCCGCGTTACATAACTTACGGTAAATGGCCCGCCTGGCTGACCGCCCAACGACCCCCGCCCATT
GACGTCAATAATGACGTATGTTCCCATAGTAACGCCAATAGGGACTTTCCATTGACGTCAATGGGTGGAG
TATTTACGGTAAACTGCCCACTTGGCAGTACATCAAGTGTATCATATGCCAAGTACGCCCCCTATTGACG
TCAATGACGGTAAATGGCCCGCCTGGCATTATGCCCAGTACATGACCTTATGGGACTTTCCTACTTGGCA
GTACATCTACGTATTAGTCATCGCTATTACCATGCATGGTGATGCGGTTTTGGCAGTACATCAATGGGCG
TGGATAGCGGTTTGACTCACGGGGATTTCCAAGTCTCCACCCCATTGACGTCAATGGGAGTTTGTTTTGG
CACCAAAATCAACGGGACTTTCCAAAATGTCGTAACAACTCCGCCCCATTGACGCAAATGGGCGGTAGGC
GTGTACGGTGGGAGGTCTATATAAGCAGAGCTCAATAAAAGAGCCCACAACCCCTCACTCGGCGCGCCAG
TCCTCCGATTGACTGAGTCGCCCGGGTACCCGTGTATCCAATAAACCCTCTTGCAGTTGCATCCGACTTG
TGGTCTCGCTGTTCCTTGGGAGGGTCTCCTCTGAGTGATTGACTACCCGTCAGCGGGGGTCTTTCATTTG
GGGGCTCGTCCGGGATCGGGAGACCCCTGCCCAGGGACCACCGACCCACCACCGGGAGGTAAGCTGGCCA
GCAACTTATCTGTGTCTGTCCGATTGTCTAGTGTCTATGACTGATTTTATGCGCCTGCGTCGGTACTAGT
TAGCTAACTAGCTCTGTATCTGGCGGACCCGTGGTGGAACTGACGAGTTCGGAACACCCGGCCGCAACCC
TGGGAGACGTCCCAGGGACTTCGGGGGCCGTTTTTGTGGCCCGACCTGAGTCCAAAAATCCCGATCGTTT
TGGACTCTTTGGTGCACCCCCCTTAGAGGAGGGATATGTGGTTCTGGTAGGAGACGAGAACCTAAAACAG
TTCCCGCCTCCGTCTGAATTTTTGCTTTCGGTTTGGGACCGAAGCCGCGCCGCGCGTCTTGTCTGCTGCA
GCATCGTTCTGTGTTGTCTCTGTCTGACTGTGTTTCTGTATTTGTCTGAAAATATGGGCCCGGGCCAGAC
TGTTACCACTCCCTTAAGTTTGACCTTAGGTCACTGGAAAGATGTCGAGCGGATCGCTCACAACCAGTCG
GTAGATGTCAAGAAGAGACGTTGGGTTACCTTCTGCTCTGCAGAATGGCCAACCTTTAACGTCGGATGGC
CGCGAGACGGCACCTTTAACCGAGACCTCATCACCCAGGTTAAGATCAAGGTCTTTTCACCTGGCCCGCA
TGGACACCCAGACCAGGTCCCCTACATCGTGACCTGGGAAGCCTTGGCTTTTGACCCCCCTCCCTGGGTC
AAGCCCTTTGTACACCCTAAGCCTCCGCCTCCTCTTCCTCCATCCGCCCCGTCTCTCCCCCTTGAACCTC
CTCGTTCGACCCCGCCTCGATCCTCCCTTTATCCAGCCCTCACTCCTTCTCTAGGCGCCCCCATATGGCC
ATATGAGATCTTATATGGGGCACCCCCGCCCCTTGTAAACTTCCCTGACCCTGACATGACAAGAGTTACT
AACAGCCCCTCTCTCCAAGCTCACTTACAGGCTCTCTACTTAGTCCAGCACGAAGTCTGGAGACCTCTGG
CGGCAGCCTACCAAGAACAACTGGACCGACCGGTGGTACCTCACCCTTACCGAGTCGGCGACACAGTGTG
GGTCCGCCGACACCAGACTAAGAACCTAGAACCTCGCTGGAAAGGACCTTACACAGTCCTGCTGACCACC
CCCACCGCCCTCAAAGTAGACGGCATCGCAGCTTGGATACACGCCGCCCACGTGAAGGCTGCCGACCCCG
GGGGTGGACCATCCTCTAGCGTTTCTGAAGCTTACCATGACCGAGTACAAGCCCACGGTGCGCCTCGCCA
CCCGCGACGACGTCCCCCGGGCCGTACGCACCCTCGCCGCCGCGTTCGCCGACTACCCCGCCACGCGCCA
CACCGTCGATCCGGACCGCCACATCGAGCGGGTCACCGAGCTGCAAGAACTCTTCCTCACGCGCGTCGGG
CTCGACATCGGCAAGGTGTGGGTCGCGGACGACGGCGCCGCGGTGGCGGTCTGGACCACGCCGGAGAGCG
TCGAAGCGGGGGCGGTGTTCGCCGAGATCGGCCCGCGCATGGCCGAGTTGAGCGGTTCCCGGCTGGCCGC
GCAGCAACAGATGGAAGGCCTCCTGGCGCCGCACCGGCCCAAGGAGCCCGCGTGGTTCCTGGCCACCGTC
GGCGTCTCGCCCGACCACCAGGGCAAGGGTCTGGGCAGCGCCGTCGTGCTCCCCGGAGTGGAGGCGGCCG
AGCGCGCCGGGGTGCCCGCCTTCCTGGAGACCTCCGCGCCCCGCAACCTCCCCTTCTACGAGCGGCTCGG
CTTCACCGTCACCGCCGACGTCGAGTGCCCGAAGGACCGCGCGACCTGGTGCATGACCCGCAAGCCCGGT
GCCTGACGCCCGCCCCACGACCCGCAGCGCCCGACCGAAAGGAGCGCACGACCCCATGCATCGATAAGCT
TGATATCGAATTCCGCCCCTCTCCCTCCCCCCCCCCTAACGTTACTGGCCGAAGCCGCTTGGAATAAGGC
CGGTGTGCGTTTGTCTATATGTTATTTTCCACCATATTGCCGTCTTTTGGCAATGTGAGGGCCCGGAAAC
CTGGCCTGTCTTCTTGACGAGCATTCCTAGGGGTCTTTCCCCTCTCGCCAAAGGAATGCAAGGTCTGTTG
AATGTCGTGAAGGAAGCAGTTCCTCTGGAAGCTTCTTGAAGACAAACAACGTCTGTAGCGACCCTTTGCA
GGCAGCGGAACCCCCCACCTGGCGACAGGTGCCTCTGCGGCCAAAAGCCACGTGTATAAGATACACCTGC
AAAGGCGGCACAACCCCAGTGCCACGTTGTGAGTTGGATAGTTGTGGAAAGAGTCAAATGGCTCTCCTCA
AGCGTATTCAACAAGGGGCTGAAGGATGCCCAGAAGGTACCCCATTGTATGGGATCTGATCTGGGGCCTC
GGTGCACATGCTTTACGTGTGTTTAGTCGAGGTTAAAAAACGTCTAGGCCCCCCGAACCACGGGGACGTG
GTTTTCCTTTGAAAAACACGATGATAATATGGCCACAACCATGGGTTCTAGATTAGATAAAAGTAAAGTG
ATTAACAGCGCATTAGAGCTGCTTAATGAGGTCGGAATCGAAGGTTTAACAACCCGTAAACTCGCCCAGA
AGCTAGGTGTAGAGCAGCCTACATTGTATTGGCATGTAAAAAATAAGCGGGCTTTGCTCGACGCCTTAGC
CATTGAGATGTTAGATAGGCACCATACTCACTTTTGCCCTTTAGAAGGGGAAAGCTGGCAAGATTTTTTA
CGTAATAACGCTAAAAGTTTTAGATGTGCTTTACTAAGTCATCGCGATGGAGCAAAAGTACATTTAGGTA
CACGGCCTACAGAAAAACAGTATGAAACTCTCGAAAATCAATTAGCCTTTTTATGCCAACAAGGTTTTTC
ACTAGAGAATGCATTATATGCACTCAGCGCTGTGGGGCATTTTACTTTAGGTTGCGTATTGGAAGATCAA
GAGCATCAAGTCGCTAAAGAAGAAAGGGAAACACCTACTACTGATAGTATGCCGCCATTATTACGACAAG
CTATCGAATTATTTGATCACCAAGGTGCAGAGCCAGCCTTCTTATTCGGCCTTGAATTGATCATATGCGG
ATTAGAAAAACAACTTAAATGTGAAAGTGGGTCCGCGTACAGCCGCGCGCGTACGAAAAACAATTACGGG
TCTACCATCGAGGGCCTGCTCGATCTCCCGGACGACGACGCCCCCGAAGAGGCGGGGCTGGCGGCTCCGC
GCCTGTCCTTTCTCCCCGCGGGACACACGCGCAGACTGTCGACGGCCCCCCCGACCGATGTCAGCCTGGG
GGACGAGCTCCACTTAGACGGCGAGGACGTGGCGATGGCGCATGCCGACGCGCTAGACGATTTCGATCTG
GACATGTTGGGGGACGGGGATTCCCCGGGTCCGGGATTTACCCCCCACGACTCCGCCCCCTACGGCGCTC
TGGATATGGCCGACTTCGAGTTTGAGCAGATGTTTACCGATGCCCTTGGAATTGACGAGTACGGTGGGTA
GGGGGCGCGAGGATCGGAATTGAATATCGAATGCAGCAGCAATTCGTCGAGTTTACCACTCCCTATCAGT
GATAGAGAAAAGTGAAAGTCGAGTTTACCACTCCCTATCAGTGATAGAGAAAAGTGAAAGTCGAGTTTAC
CACTCCCTATCAGTGATAGAGAAAAGTGAAAGTCGAGTTTACCACTCCCTATCAGTGATAGAGAAAAGTG
AAAGTCGAGTTTACCACTCCCTATCAGTGATAGAGAAAAGTGAAAGTCGAGTTTACCACTCCCTATCAGT
GATAGAGAAAAGTGAAAGTCAGTTTACACTCCTATCAGTGATAGAGAAAAGTGAAAGTCGAGCTCGGTAC
CCGGGTCGAGTAGGCGTGTACGGTGGGAGGCCTATATAAGCAGAGCTCGTTTAGTGAACCGTCAGATCGC
CTGGAGACGCCATCCAACGCTGTTTTGCCTCCAAAAGACACCGGGACCGAGGCCGCCTCGGCCATGAAGA
TGGACAAAAAGACTATAGTTTGGTTTAGAAGAGACCTAAGGATTGAGGATAATCCTGCATTAGCAGCAGC
TGCTCACGAAGGATCTGTTTTTCCTGTCTTCATTTGGTGTCCTGAAGAAGAAGGACAGTTTTATCCTGGA
AGAGCTTCAAGATGGTGGATGAAACAATCACTTGCTCACTTATCTCAATCCTTGAAGGCTCTTGGATCTG
ACCTCACTTTAATCAAAACCCACAACACGATTTCAGCGATCTTGGATTGTATCCGCGTTACCGGTGCTAC
AAAAGTCGTCTTTAACCACCTCTATGATCCTGTTTCGTTAGTTCGGGACCATACCGTAAAGGAGAAGCTG
GTGGAACGTGGGATCTCTGTGCAAAGCTACAATGGAGATCTATTGTATGAACCGTGGGAGATATACTGCG
AAAAGGGCAAACCTTTTACGAGTTTCAATTCTTACTGGAAGAAATGCTTAGATATGTCGATTGAATCCGT
TATGCTTCCTCCTCCTTGGCGGTTGATGCCAATAACTGCAGCGGCTGAAGCGATTTGGGCGTGTTCGATT
GAAGAACTAGGGCTGGAGAATGAGGCCGAGAAACCGAGCAATGCGTTGTTAACTAGAGCTTGGTCTCCAG
GATGGAGCAATGCTGATAAGTTACTAAATGAGTTCATCGAGAAGCAGTTGATAGATTATGCAAAGAACAG
CAAGAAAGTTGTTGGGAATTCTACTTCACTACTTTCTCCGTATCTCCATTTCGGGGAAATAAGCGTCAGA
CACGTTTTCCAGTGTGCCCGGATGAAACAAATTATATGGGCAAGAGATAAGAACAGTGAAGGAGAAGAAA
GTGCAGATCTTTTTCTTAGGGGAATCGGTTTAAGAGAGTATTCTCGGTATATATGTTTCAACTTCCCGTT
TACTCACGAGCAATCGTTGTTGAGTCATCTTCGGTTTTTCCCTTGGGATGCTGATGTTGATAAGTTCAAG
GCCTGGAGACAAGGCAGGACCGGTTATCCGTTGGTGGATGCCGGAATGAGAGAGCTTTGGGCTACCGGAT
GGATGCATAACAGAATAAGAGTGATTGTTTCAAGCTTTGCTGTGAAGTTTCTTCTCCTTCCATGGAAATG
GGGAATGAAGTATTTCTGGGATACACTTTTGGATGCTGATTTGGAATGTGACATCCTTGGCTGGCAGTAT
ATCTCTGGGAGTATCCCCGATGGCCACGAGCTTGATCGCTTGGACAATCCCGCGTTACAAGGCGCCAAAT
ATGACCCAGAAGGTGAGTACATAAGGCAATGGCTTCCCGAGCTTGCGAGATTGCCAACTGAATGGATCCA
TCATCCATGGGACGCTCCTTTAACCGTACTCAAAGCTTCTGGTGTGGAACTCGGAACAAACTATGCGAAA
CCCATTGTAGACATCGACACAGCTCGTGAGCTACTAGCTAAAGCTATTTCAAGAACCCGTGAAGCACAGA
TCATGATCGGAGCAGCAGCCCGGGATCCACCGGTCGCCACCATGGTGAGCAAGGGCGAGGAGGATAACAT
GGCCATCATCAAGGAGTTCATGCGCTTCAAGGTGCACATGGAGGGCTCCGTGAACGGCCACGAGTTCGAG
ATCGAGGGCGAGGGCGAGGGCCGCCCCTACGAGGGCACCCAGACCGCCAAGCTGAAGGTGACCAAGGGTG
GCCCCCTGCCCTTCGCCTGGGACATCCTGTCCCCTCAGTTCATGTACGGCTCCAAGGCCTACGTGAAGCA
CCCCGCCGACATCCCCGACTACTTGAAGCTGTCCTTCCCCGAGGGCTTCAAGTGGGAGCGCGTGATGAAC
TTCGAGGACGGCGGCGTGGTGACCGTGACCCAGGACTCCTCCCTGCAGGACGGCGAGTTCATCTACAAGG
TGAAGCTGCGCGGCACCAACTTCCCCTCCGACGGCCCCGTAATGCAGAAGAAGACCATGGGCTGGGAGGC
CTCCTCCGAGCGGATGTACCCCGAGGACGGCGCCCTGAAGGGCGAGATCAAGCAGAGGCTGAAGCTGAAG
GACGGCGGCCACTACGACGCTGAGGTCAAGACCACCTACAAGGCCAAGAAGCCCGTGCAGCTGCCCGGCG
CCTACAACGTCAACATCAAGTTGGACATCACCTCCCACAACGAGGACTACACCATCGTGGAACAGTACGA
ACGCGCCGAGGGCCGCCACTCCACCGGCGGCATGGACGAGCTGTACGATGGTGGAGGAGGTAGTGGAGGA
GGAGGATCAAGGATGTTGTGTCCACGTATGAAGGGAGATGGGGAAACTATGACTAATGACTATGTAGTTC
ATGGACCAGCTTCTGTGCCTCTTGGTTATGTGCCACACCCAAGTTCTTTGTCAGGATCTCTTCCAGGAAT
GTCTCGAGGTAAATCAATGATCAGCTCCCTCAGTATCATGGGGGGAAGCAGTGGACCCCCCTATGACCGA
GCCCATGTTACAGGAGCATCATCAAGTAGTTCTTCAAGCACCAAAGGCACTTACTTCCCTGCAATTTTGA
ACCCTCCACCATCCCCAGCCACAGAGCGATCACATTACACTATGGAATTTGGATATTCTTCAAACAGTCC
TTCCACTCATAGGTCATACAGCTACAGGCCATATAGCTACCGGCACTTTGCACCCCCCACCACACCCTGC
AGCACAGATGTTTGTGACAGTGACTATGCTCCTAGTCGGAGAATGACCTCAGTGGCAACAGCCAAGGGCT
ATACCAGTGACTTGAACTATGATTCAGAACCTGTGCCCCCACCTCCCACACCCCGAAGCCAATACTTGTC
AGCAGAGGAGAACTATGAAAGCTGCCCACCTTCTCCATACACAGAGAGGAGCTATTCTCATCACCTCTAC
CCACCGCCACCCTCTCCCTGTACAGACTCCTCCTGAGTTTAAACGGATCCACTAGTTCTAGAGGCCGCGG
CCGCGGATCCGGATTAGTCCAATTTGTTAAAGACAGGATATCAGTGGTCCAGGCTCTAGTTTTGACTCAA
CAATATCACCAGCTGAAGCCTATAGAGTACGAGCCATAGATAAAATAAAAGATTTTATTTAGTCTCCAGA
AAAAGGGGGGAATGAAAGACCCCACCTGTAGGTTTGGCAAGCTAGCTTAAGTAACGCCATTTTGCAAGGC
ATGGAAAAATACATAACTGAGAATAGAGAAGTTCAGATCAAGGTCAGGAACAGATGGAACAGCTGAATAT
GGGCCAAACAGGATATCTGTGGTAAGCAGTTCCTGCCCCGGCTCAGGGCCAAGAACAGATGGAACAGCTG
AATATGGGCCAAACAGGATATCTGTGGTAAGCAGTTCCTGCCCCGGCTCAGGGCCAAGAACAGATGGTCC
CCAGATGCGGTCCAGCCCTCAGCAGTTTCTAGAGAACCATCAGATGTTTCCAGGGTGCCCCAAGGACCTG
AAATGACCCTGTGCCTTATTTGAACTAACCAATCAGTTCGCTTCTCGCTTCTGTTCGCGCGCTTCTGCTC
CCCGAGCTCAATAAAAGAGCCCACAACCCCTCACTCGGGGCGCCAGTCCTCCGATTGACTGAGTCGCCCG
GGTACCCGTGTATCCAATAAACCCTCTTGCAGTTGCATCCGACTTGTGGTCTCGCTGTTCCTTGGGAGGG
TCTCCTCTGAGTGATTGACTACCCGTCAGCGGGGGTCTTTCACACATGCAGCATGTATCAAAATTAATTT
GGTTTTTTTTCTTAAGTATTTACATTAAATGGCCATAGTACTTAAAGTTACATTGGCTTCCTTGAAATAA
ACATGGAGTATTCAGAATGTGTCATAAATCTGCATTAATGAATCGGCCAACGCGCGGGGAGAGGCGGTTT
GCGTATTGGGCGCTCTTCCGCTTCCTCGCTCACTGACTCGCTGCGCTCGGTCGTTCGGCTGCGGCGAGCG
GTATCAGCTCACTCAAAGGCGGTAATACGGTTATCCACAGAATCAGGGGATAACGCAGGAAAGAACATGT
GAGCAAAAGGCCAGCAAAAGGCCAGGAACCGTAAAAAGGCCGCGTTGCTGGCGTTTTTCCATAGGCTCCG
CCCCCCTGACGAGCATCACAAAAATCGACGCTCAAGTCAGAGGTGGCGAAACCCGACAGGACTATAAAGA
TACCAGGCGTTTCCCCCTGGAAGCTCCCTCGTGCGCTCTCCTGTTCCGACCCTGCCGCTTACCGGATACC
TGTCCGCCTTTCTCCCTTCGGGAAGCGTGGCGCTTTCTCAATGCTCACGCTGTAGGTATCTCAGTTCGGT
GTAGGTCGTTCGCTCCAAGCTGGGCTGTGTGCACGAACCCCCCGTTCAGCCCGACCGCTGCGCCTTATCC
GGTAACTATCGTCTTGAGTCCAACCCGGTAAGACACGACTTATCGCCACTGGCAGCAGCCACTGGTAACA
GGATTAGCAGAGCGAGGTATGTAGGCGGTGCTACAGAGTTCTTGAAGTGGTGGCCTAACTACGGCTACAC
TAGAAGGACAGTATTTGGTATCTGCGCTCTGCTGAAGCCAGTTACCTTCGGAAAAAGAGTTGGTAGCTCT
TGATCCGGCAAACAAACCACCGCTGGTAGCGGTGGTTTTTTTGTTTGCAAGCAGCAGATTACGCGCAGAA
AAAAAGGATCTCAAGAAGATCCTTTGATCTTTTCTACGGGGTCTGACGCTCAGTGGAACGAAAACTCACG
TTAAGGGATTTTGGTCATGAGATTATCAAAAAGGATCTTCACCTAGATCCTTTTAAATTAAAAATGAAGT
TTTAAATCAATCTAAAGTATATATGAGTAAACTTGGTCTGACAGTTACCAATGCTTAATCAGTGAGGCAC
CTATCTCAGCGATCTGTCTATTTCGTTCATCCATAGTTGCCTGACTCCCCGTCGTGTAGATAACTACGAT
ACGGGAGGGCTTACCATCTGGCCCCAGTGCTGCAATGATACCGCGAGACCCACGCTCACCGGCTCCAGAT
TTATCAGCAATAAACCAGCCAGCCGGAAGGGCCGAGCGCAGAAGTGGTCCTGCAACTTTATCCGCCTCCA
TCCAGTCTATTAATTGTTGCCGGGAAGCTAGAGTAAGTAGTTCGCCAGTTAATAGTTTGCGCAACGTTGT
TGCCATTGCTACAGGCATCGTGGTGTCACGCTCGTCGTTTGGTATGGCTTCATTCAGCTCCGGTTCCCAA
CGATCAAGGCGAGTTACATGATCCCCCATGTTGTGCAAAAAAGCGGTTAGCTCCTTCGGTCCTCCGATCG
TTGTCAGAAGTAAGTTGGCCGCAGTGTTATCACTCATGGTTATGGCAGCACTGCATAATTCTCTTACTGT
CATGCCATCCGTAAGATGCTTTTCTGTGACTGGTGAGTACTCAACCAAGTCATTCTGAGAATAGTGTATG
CGGCGACCGAGTTGCTCTTGCCCGGCGTCAATACGGGATAATACCGCGCCACATAGCAGAACTTTAAAAG
TGCTCATCATTGGAAAACGTTCTTCGGGGCGAAAACTCTCAAGGATCTTACCGCTGTTGAGATCCAGTTC
GATGTAACCCACTCGTGCACCCAACTGATCTTCAGCATCTTTTACTTTCACCAGCGTTTCTGGGTGAGCA
AAAACAGGAAGGCAAAATGCCGCAAAAAAGGGAATAAGGGCGACACGGAAATGTTGAATACTCATACTCT
TCCTTTTTCAATATTATTGAAGCATTTATCAGGGTTATTGTCTCATGAGCGGATACATATTTGAATGTAT
TTAGAAAAATAAACAAATAGGGGTTCCGCGCACATTTCCCCGAAAAGTGCCACCTGACGTC
Features (pLannotate 1.2.2; 26 found; start..end, strand, type, name):
     18..86      +  promoter       SV40 promoter (fragment): SV40 enhancer and early promoter
    151..454     +  enhancer       CMV enhancer: human cytomegalovirus immediate early enhancer
    459..662     +  promoter       CMV promoter: human cytomegalovirus (CMV) immediate early promoter
    658..838     +  LTR            3' LTR (ΔU3) (fragment): self-inactivating 3' long terminal repeat (LTR) from Moloney murine leukemia virus
    901..1258    +  misc_feature   MMLV Ψ: packaging signal of Moloney murine leukemia virus (MMLV)
   1323..1739    +  CDS            gag (truncated): truncated Moloney murine leukemia virus (MMLV) gag gene lacking the start codon
   1749..2119    +  misc_feature   pol region: Moloney murine leukemia virus (MMLV) pol region containing the splice acceptor site
   2137..2736    +  CDS            PuroR: puromycin N-acetyltransferase; pac from Streptomyces; confers resistance to puromycin
   2790..2814    -  misc_feature   MCS (fragment): pBluescript multiple cloning site
   2816..3400    +  misc_feature   IRES2: internal ribosome entry site (IRES) of the encephalomyocarditis virus (EMCV)
   3407..4023    +  CDS            TetR (fragment): tetracycline repressor TetR; tetR from transposon Tn10; TetR binds to the tetracycline operator tetO to inhibit transcription. This inhibition can be relieved by adding tetracycline or doxycycline.
   4175..4408    +  CDS            VP16 AD: transcriptional activation domain of herpes simplex virus protein VP16 (Triezenberg et al., 1988; Cousens et al., 1989); UL48
   4470..4737    +  protein_bind   tetracycline response element: contains seven copies of the tetracycline operator tetO tetracycline repressor TetR
   4748..4765    +  misc_feature   MCS (fragment): pUC18/19 multiple cloning site
   4770..4807    +  promoter       minimal CMV promoter: human cytomegalovirus (CMV) immediate early promoter
   4894..6387    +  CDS            CRY2PHR: N-terminal photolyase homology region of Arabidopsis thaliana cryptochrome 2 binds to CIB1 upon exposure to blue light (Kennedy et al., 2010)
   6412..7116    +  CDS            mCherry: mCherry is a basic (constitutively fluorescent) red fluorescent protein published in 2004, derived from Discosoma sp.. It is reported to be a very rapidly-maturing monomer with low acid sensitivity.
   7150..7803    +  CDS            LRP6 (fragment): LRP6_HUMAN - Experimental evidence at protein level: Swiss-Prot protein existence level 1. Component of the Wnt-Fzd-LRP5-LRP6 complex that triggers beta-catenin signaling through inducing aggregation of receptor-ligand complexes into ribosome-sized signalsomes. Cell-surface coreceptor of Wnt/beta-catenin signaling, which plays a pivotal role in bone formation. The Wnt-induced Fzd/LRP6 coreceptor complex recruits DVL1 polymers to the plasma membrane which, in turn, recruits the AXIN1/GSK3B-complex to the cell surface promoting the formation of signalsomes and inhibiting AXIN1/GSK3-mediated phos
   7815..7833    -  misc_feature   MCS (fragment): pBluescript multiple cloning site
   7852..7949    +  CDS            env (fragment): murine leukemia virus gPr80 envelope polyprotein precursor; env; proteolytically cleaved into gp70SU and p15TM subunits
   7991..8112    +  LTR            3' LTR (ΔU3) (fragment): self-inactivating 3' long terminal repeat (LTR) from Moloney murine leukemia virus
   8113..8582    +  LTR            LTR: long terminal repeat from Moloney murine leukemia virus
   8710..8763    -  CDS            lacI (fragment): lac repressor; lacI; The lac repressor binds to the lac operator to inhibit transcription in E. coli. This inhibition can be relieved by adding lactose or isopropyl-β-D-thiogalactopyranoside (IPTG).
   8946..9534    -  rep_origin     ori: high-copy-number ColE1/pMB1/pBR322/pUC origin of replication
   9705..10565   -  CDS            AmpR: β-lactamase; bla; confers resistance to ampicillin, carbenicillin, and related antibiotics
  10566..10670   -  promoter       AmpR promoter: bla
