[The description below was written by a language model from this plasmid's Addgene catalogue record and pLannotate feature annotations shown in this document.]
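Description:
CLPIT Cry2PHR-mCh-LRP6c is a 10.7 kb Moloney murine leukemia virus-based retroviral vector for tetracycline-regulated expression of a light-responsive Wnt co-receptor fragment in mammalian cells. It is propagated in E. coli as a high-copy plasmid through a ColE1/pUC-type origin, with ampicillin selection from the β-lactamase gene. The viral portion begins with a CMV enhancer/promoter joined to LTR sequence, an arrangement that typically drives genomic RNA transcription in packaging cells. It is followed by the MMLV Ψ packaging signal, truncated gag, a pol region containing a splice acceptor, and downstream LTR sequences.

Within the provirus there are two expression units. The first encodes puromycin N-acetyltransferase, then an EMCV IRES and a TetR–VP16 activation domain fusion (a tTA-type transactivator). Transduced cells can therefore be selected with puromycin while also producing the transactivator. The second unit is a tetracycline response element with seven tetO copies coupled to a minimal CMV promoter. This matches the catalogue's Tet-Off description, in which the transactivator drives expression that tetracycline or doxycycline would switch off.

This promoter drives the 2.9 kb insert, cloned between SfiI and PmeI sites. It is a fusion of the Arabidopsis cryptochrome 2 photolyase homology region (CRY2PHR), mCherry, and the cytoplasmic domain only of human LRP6. According to the associated publication title, the construct belongs to work on optogenetic protein clustering and signaling activation in mammalian cells. Since aggregation of LRP6 complexes triggers β-catenin signaling, blue-light-induced clustering of the CRY2PHR fusion is presumably meant to activate this pathway, with mCherry allowing the fusion protein to be visualized.
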