Addgene plasmid #42961: CLPIT Cry2PHR-mCh-LRP6c
Depositing lab: David Schaffer. Depositing organization: University of California, Berkeley. Publication: Optogenetic protein clustering and signaling activation in mammalian cells. Bugaj LJ, Choksi AT, Mesuda CK, Kane RS, Schaffer DV. Nat Methods. 2013 Feb 3. doi: 10.1038/nmeth.2360. PubMed 23377377.
Backbone
  Vector backbone: CLPIT
  Backbone size w/o insert (bp): 7788
  Total vector size (bp): 10701
  Vector type: Mammalian Expression, Retroviral
  Selectable markers: Puromycin
Growth in bacteria
  Bacterial resistance: Ampicillin, 100 μg/mL
  Growth temperature: 37°C
  Growth strain: Top10
  Copy number: High Copy
Gene/Insert
  Gene/Insert name: Cry2PHR-mCherry-LRP6c
  Species: H. sapiens (human), A. thaliana (mustard weed)
  Insert size (bp): 2913
  Mutation: LPR6 cytoplasmic domain only
  Promoter: Tet-Off promoter
  Cloning method: Restriction Enzyme; 5′ cloning site SfiI (not destroyed); 3′ cloning site PmeI (not destroyed)
  Sequencing primers: 5′ AGACGCCATCCAACGCTGTTT; 3′ AGAGCCTGGACCACTGATATCCTGTCT
Terms and licenses: Academic/Nonprofit Terms; Industry Terms: Not Available to Industry
How to cite: CLPIT Cry2PHR-mCh-LRP6c was a gift from David Schaffer (Addgene plasmid # 42961 ; http://n2t.net/addgene:42961 ; RRID:Addgene_42961)
