>Addgene plasmid #42961 | CLPIT Cry2PHR-mCh-LRP6c | addgene partial sequence | sequence record 62326 | pBluescript-SK 5'-tctagaactagtggatc-3'
GTGGGTAGAGGTGATGAGAATAGCTCCTCTCTGTGTATGGAGAAGGTGGGCAGCTTTCATAGTTCTCCTC
TGCTGACAAGTATTGGCTTCGGGGTGTGGGAGGTGGGGGCACAGGTTCTGAATCATAGTTCAAGTCACTG
GTATAGCCCTTGGCTGTTGCCACTGAGGTCATTCTCCGACTAGGAGCATAGTCACTGTCACAAACATCTG
TGCTGCAGGGTGTGGTGGGGGGTGCAAAGTGCCGGTAGCTATATGGCCTGTAGCTGTATGACCTATGAGT
GGAAGGACTGTTTGAAGAATATCCAAATTCCATAGTGTAATGTGATCGCTCTGTGGCTGGGGATGGTGGA
GGGTTCAAAATTGCAGGGAAGTAAGTGCCTTTGGTGCTTGAAGAACTACTTGATGATGCTCCTGTAACAT
GGGCTCGGTCATAGGGGGGTCCACTGCTTCCCCCCATGATACTGAGGGAGCTGATCATTGATTTACCTCG
AGACATTCCTGGAAGAGATCCTGACAAAGAACTTGGGTGTGGCACATAACCAAGAGGCACAGAAGCTGGT
CCATGAACTACATAGTCATTAGTCATAGTTTCCCCATCTCCCTTCATACGTGGACACAACATCCTTGATC
CTCCTCCTCCACTACCTCCTCCACCATCGTACAGCTCGTCCATGCCGCCGGTGGAGTGGCGGCCCTCGGC
GCGTTCGTACTGTTCCACGATGGTGTAGTCCTCGTTGTGGGAGG
