>Addgene plasmid #42961 | CLPIT Cry2PHR-mCh-LRP6c | addgene partial sequence | sequence record 62372 | mCherry-R 5'-TTGGTCACCTTCAGCTTGG-3'
ATCTCGAACTCGTGGCCGTTCACGGAGCCCTCCATGTGCACCTTGAAGCGCATGAACTCCTTGATGATGG
CCATGTTATCCTCCTCGCCCTTGCTCACCATGGTGGCGACCGGTGGATCCCGGGCTGCTGCTCCGATCAT
GATCTGTGCTTCACGGGTTCTTGAAATAGCTTTAGCTAGTAGCTCACGAGCTGTGTCGATGTCTACAATG
GGTTTCGCATAGTTTGTTCCGAGTTCCACACCAGAAGCTTTGAGTACGGTTAAAGGAGCGTCCCATGGAT
GATGGATCCATTCAGTTGGCAATCTCGCAAGCTCGGGAAGCCATTGCCTTATGTACTCACCTTCTGGGTC
ATATTTGGCGCCTTGTAACGCGGGATTGTCCAAGCGATCAAGCTCGTGGCCATCGGGGATACTCCCAGAG
ATATACTGCCAGCCAAGGATGTCACATTCCAAATCAGCATCCAAAAGTGTATCCCAGAAATACTTCATTC
CCCATTTCCATGGAAGGAGAAGAAACTTCACAGCAAAGCTTGAAACAATCACTCTTATTCTGTTATGCAT
CCATCCGGTAGCCCAAAGCTCTCTCATTCCGGCATCCACCAACGGATAACCGGTCCTGCCTTGTCTCCAG
GCCTTGAACTTATCAACATCAGCATCCCAAGGGAAAAACCGAAGATGACTCAACAACGATTGCTCGTGAG
TAAACGGGAAGTTGAAACATATATACCGAGAATACTCTCTTAAACCGATTCCCCTAAGAAAAAGATCTGC
AC
